>Addgene plasmid #217505 | pSEVAb897 | addgene full sequence | sequence record 444281 | Addgene NGS Result
AAAAAAACCACCGCTACCAGCGGTGGTTTGTTTGCCGGATCAAGAGCTACCAACTCTTTTTCCGAAGGTA
ACTGGCTTCAGCAGAGCGCAGATACCAAATACTGTCCTTCTAGTGTAGCCGTAGTTAGGCCACCACTTCA
AGAACTCTGTAGCACCGCCTACATACCTCGCTCTGCTAATCCTGTTACCAGTGGCTGCTGCCAGTGGCGA
TAAGTCGTGTCTTACCGGGTTGGACTCAAGACGATAGTTACCGGATAAGGCGCAGCGGTCGGGCTGAACG
GGGGGTTCGTGCACACAGCCCAGCTTGGAGCGAACGACCTACACCGAACTGAGATACCTACAGCGTGAGC
TATGAGAAAGCGCCACGCTTCCCGAAGGGAGAAAGGCGGACAGGTATCCGGTAAGCGGCAGGGTCGGAAC
AGGAGAGCGCACGAGGGAGCTTCCAGGGGGAAACGCCTGGTATCTTTATAGTCCTGTCGGGTTTCGCCAC
CTCTGACTTGAGCGTCGATTTTTGTGATGCTCGTCAGGGGGGCGGAGCCTATGGAAAAACGCCAGCAACG
CGGCCTTTTTACGGTTCCTGGCCTTTTGCTGGCCTTTTGCTCACATGTTCTTTCCTGCGTTATCCCCTGA
TTCTGTGGATAACCGTATTACCGCCTTTGAGTGAGCTGATACCGCTCGCCGCAGCCGAACGACCGAGCGC
AGCGAGTCAGTGAGCGAGGAAGCGGAAGAGCGCCTGATGCGGTATTTTCTCCTTACGCATCTGTGCGGTA
TTTCACACCGCATATGGTGCACTCTCAGTACAATCTGCTCTGATGCCGCATAGTTAAGCCAGTATACACT
CCGCTATCGCTACGTGACTGGGTCATGGCTGCGCCCCGACACCCGCCAACACCCGCTGACGCGCCCTGAC
GGGCTTGTCTGCTCCCGGCATCCGCTTACAGACAAGCTGTGACCGTCTCCGGGAGCTGCATGTGTCAGAG
GTTTTCACCGTCATCACCGAAACGCGCGAGGCAGCTGCGGTAAAGCTCATCAGCGTGGTCGTGCAGCGAT
TCACAGATGTCTGCCTGTTCATCCGCGTCCAGCTCGTTGAGTTTCTCCAGAAGCGTTAATGTCTGGCTTC
TGATAAAGCGGGCCATGTTAAGGGCGGTTTTTTCCTGTTTGGTCACTGATGCCTCCGTGTAAGGGGGATT
TCTGTTCATGGGGGTAATGATACCGATGAAACGAGAGAGGATGCTCACGATACGGGTTACTGATGATGAA
CATGCCCGGTTACTGGAACGTTGTGAGGGTAAACAACTGGCGGTATGGATGCGGCGGGGGCGCGCCCAGC
TGTCTAGGGCGGCGGATTTGTCCTACTCAGGAGAGCGTTCACCGACAAACAACAGATAAAACGAAAGGCC
CAGTCTTTCGACTGAGCCTTTCGTTTTATTTGATGCCTTTAATTAATAGCTTTCGCTAAGGATGATTTCT
GGAATTCGCGGCCGCTTCTAGAGTTGACGGCTAGCTCAGTCCTAGGTATTGTGCTAGCTACTAGAGAAAG
AGGAGAAATACTAGATGCGTAAAGGCGAAGAACTGTTCACGGGCGTAGTTCCGATTCTGGTCGAGCTGGA
CGGCGATGTGAACGGTCATAAGTTTAGCGTTCGCGGTGAAGGTGAGGGCGACGCGACCAACGGCAAACTG
ACCCTGAAGTTCATCTGCACCACCGGTAAACTGCCGGTGCCTTGGCCGACCTTGGTGACGACGTTGACGT
ATGGCGTGCAGTGTTTTGCGCGTTATCCGGACCACATGAAACAACACGATTTCTTCAAATCTGCGATGCC
GGAGGGTTACGTCCAGGAGCGTACCATTTCCTTCAAGGATGATGGCTACTACAAAACTCGCGCAGAGGTT
AAGTTTGAAGGTGACACGCTGGTCAATCGTATCGAATTGAAGGGTATCGACTTTAAAGAGGATGGTAACA
TTCTGGGCCATAAACTGGAGTATAACTTCAACAGCCATAATGTTTACATTACGGCAGACAAGCAAAAGAA
CGGCATCAAGGCCAATTTCAAGATTCGCCACAATGTTGAGGACGGTAGCGTCCAACTGGCCGACCATTAC
CAGCAGAACACCCCAATTGGTGACGGTCCGGTTTTGCTGCCGGATAATCACTATCTGAGCACCCAAAGCG
TGCTGAGCAAAGATCCGAACGAAAAACGTGATCACATGGTCCTGCTGGAATTTGTGACCGCTGCGGGCAT
CACCCACGGTATGGATGAACTGTACAAATAATAATACTAGTAGCGGCCGCTGCAGTCCGGCAAAAAAGGG
CAAGGTCTTGGACTCCTGTTGATAGATCCAGTAATGACCTCAGAACTCCATCTGGATTTGTTCAGAACGC
TCGGTTGCCGCCGGGCGTTTTTTATTGGTGAGAATCCAGGGGTCCCCAATAATTACGATTTAAATTTGTG
TCTCAAAATCTCTGATGTTACATTGCACAAGATAAAAATATATCATCATGAACAATAAAACTGTCTGGAA
TATGTCATCAGCGGTGGAGTGCAATGTCGTGCAATACGAATGGCGAAAAGCCGAGCTCATCGGTCAGCTT
CTCAACCTTGGGGTTACCCCCGGCGGTGTGCTGCTGGTCCACAGCTCCTTCCGTAGCGTCCGGCCCCTCG
AAGATGGGCCACTTGGACTGATCGAGGCCCTGCGTGCTGCGCTGGGTCCGGGAGGGACGCTCGTCATGCC
CTCGTGGTCAGGTCTGGACGACGAGCCGTTCGATCCTGCCACGTCGCCCGTTACACCGGACCTTGGAGTT
GTCTCTGACACATTCTGGCGCCTGCCAAATGTAAAGCGCAGCGCCCATCCATTTGCCTTTGCGGCAGCGG
GGCCACAGGCAGAGCAGATCATCTCTGATCCATTGCCCCTGCCACCTCACTCGCCTGCAAGCCCGGTCGC
CCGTGTCCATGAACTCGATGGGCAGGTACTTCTCCTCGGCGTGGGACACGATGCCAACACGACGCTGCAT
CTTGCCGAGTTGATGGCAAAGGTTCCCTATGGGGTGCCGAGACACTGCACCATTCTTCAGGATGGCAAGT
TGGTACGCGTCGATTATCTCGAGAATGACCACTGCTGTGAGCGCTTTGCCTTGGCGGACAGGTGGCTCAA
GGAGAAGAGCCTTCAGAAGGAAGGTCCAGTCGGTCATGCCTTTGCTCGGTTGATCCGCTCCCGCGACATT
GTGGCGACAGCCCTGGGTCAACTGGGCCGAGATCCGTTGATCTTCCTGCATCCGCCAGAGGCGGGATGCG
AAGAATGCGATGCCGCTCGCCAGTCGATTGGCTGAGCTCATAGTCCAATTGGACCGCGGTCCGCGCGTTG
TCCTTTTCCGCTGCATAACCCTGCTTCGGGGTCATTATAGCGATTTTTTCGGTATATCCATCCTTTTTCG
CACGATATACAGGATTTTGCCAAAGGGTTCGTGTAGACTTTCCTTGGTGTATCCAACGGCGTCAGCCGGG
CAGGATAGGTGAAGTAGGCCCACCCGCGAGCGGGTGTTCCTTCTTCACTGTCCCTTATTCGCACCTGGCG
GTGCTCAACGGGAATCCTGCTCTGCGAGGCTGGCCGTAGGCCGGCCCCGTAGAAAAGATCAAAGGATCTT
CTTGAGATCCTTTTTTTCTGCGCGTAATCTGCTGCTTGCAAAC
Features (pLannotate 1.2.2; 14 found; start..end, strand, type, name):
    733..873     -  misc_feature   bom: basis of mobility region from pBR322
    975..1166    -  CDS            rop: Rop protein, which maintains plasmids at low copy number; rop
   1207..1317    +  CDS            mbeC (fragment): MBEC_ECOLX - Experimental evidence at protein level: Swiss-Prot protein existence level 1. Required for efficient mobilization of ColE1 plasmid and is thus essential to promote the specific transfer of the plasmid during conjugation. Probably functions by inducing DNA bending, helping the MbeA relaxase to melt the DNA around the nic site and cleave the phosphodiester bond. Binds specifically double-stranded DNA (dsDNA) containing the ColE1 oriT but does not recognize the inverted repeat (IR). From Escherichia coli.
   1346..1432    -  terminator     rrnB T1 terminator: Escherichia coli rrnB; transcription terminator T1 from the E. coli rrnB gene
   1447..1469    -  terminator     bacterial terminator (fragment): putative bacterial transcription terminator
   1472..1493    +  misc_feature   BioBrick prefix: BioBrick prefix for parts that do not start with "ATG"
   1494..1519    +  promoter       J23119(SpeI) promoter (fragment): bacterial promoter (Registry of Standard Biological Parts BBa J23119) modified to end with an SpeI site
   1555..2268    +  CDS            Superfolder GFP: Superfolder GFP is a basic (constitutively fluorescent) green fluorescent protein published in 2005, derived from Aequorea victoria. It is reported to be a very rapidly-maturing weak dimer.
   2275..2295    +  misc_feature   BioBrick suffix: universal suffix for all parts
   2296..2316    +  terminator     his operon terminator (fragment): This putative transcriptin terminator from the E. coli his operon has a 2-bp deletion introduced during synthesis. Its efficiency has not been determined.
   2321..2415    +  terminator     lambda t0 terminator: transcription terminator from phage lambda
   2522..3322    +  CDS            ApmR: aminoglycoside 3-N-acetyltransferase type IV ; aac(3)IV; confers resistance to apramycin (Paget and Davies, 1996)
   3498..3606    +  oriT           oriT: incP origin of transfer
   3642..547     +  rep_origin     ori (across the origin): high-copy-number ColE1/pMB1/pBR322/pUC origin of replication
