[The description below was written by a language model from this plasmid's Addgene catalogue record and pLannotate feature annotations shown in this document.]
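Description:
pSEVAb897 is a small (about 3.7 kb) bacterial plasmid from the pSEVAb collection, a SEVA 3.1-format set of modular vectors adapted for Type IIS (Golden Gate) assembly. It is built on the pSEVAb89 backbone and is catalogued as a synthetic biology vector propagated in E. coli. Replication depends on a pBR322-type ColE1/pMB1 origin accompanied by the rop gene and the pBR322 bom (basis of mobility) region, with a short fragment of the ColE1 mobilization gene mbeC annotated nearby. Rop normally moderates the copy number of this origin family, although the catalogue lists the plasmid as high copy. Selection uses apramycin, conferred by the aac(3)IV aminoglycoside acetyltransferase gene. An IncP oriT is also present, which in principle allows conjugative transfer when the transfer functions are supplied in trans.

The cargo is a constitutive reporter cassette, in which superfolder GFP, the fast-folding Aequorea victoria GFP derivative carrying the listed set of folding and brightness mutations, is expressed from the strong synthetic BBa_J23119 promoter. The cassette is framed by BioBrick prefix and suffix sequences and is insulated on both sides by transcription terminators: rrnB T1 and a short putative terminator upstream, and a his operon terminator fragment plus lambda t0 downstream. This limits read-through into and out of the cargo module. The ribosome binding site is not annotated in the feature table.

The associated publication describes a one-step recombineering method for plasmid editing and diversification, so the plasmid plausibly serves as a fluorescent reporter or target plasmid in that context, though the record does not state its specific role.
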