Addgene plasmid #217505: pSEVAb897
Purpose: pSEVAb (SEVA 3.1), Type IIS compatible plasmid with sfGFP under the BBa_J23119 promoter, pSEVAb89 backbone, pBR322/ROP ori
Depositing lab: Nico Claassens. Depositing organization: Wageningen University, Department Agrotechnology & Food Sciences. Publication: MOSAIC: A Highly Efficient, One-Step Recombineering Approach to Plasmid Editing and Diversification. van den Brink M, Althuis TY, Danelon C, Claassens NJ. ACS Synth Biol. 2025 Jun 5. doi: 10.1021/acssynbio.4c00657. PubMed 40471122.
Backbone
  Vector backbone: pSEVAb89
  Vector type: Synthetic Biology
Growth in bacteria
  Bacterial resistance: Apramycin, 50 μg/mL
  Growth temperature: 37°C
  Growth strain: DH5alpha
  Copy number: High Copy
Gene/Insert
  Gene/Insert name: superfolder green fluorescent protein (sfGFP)
  Species: Aequorea victoria
  Mutation: S30R, Y39N, F64L, S65T, Q80R, F99S, N105T, Y145F, M153T, V163A, I171V, and A206V
  Cloning method: Golden Gate
Terms and licenses: Academic/Nonprofit Terms; Industry Terms: Not Available to Industry
How to cite: pSEVAb897 was a gift from Nico Claassens (Addgene plasmid # 217505 ; http://n2t.net/addgene:217505 ; RRID:Addgene_217505)
